Addgene plasmid #34488: KHBD00373
Depositing lab: Bart Deplancke. Depositing organization: Swiss Federal Institute of Technology (EPFL). Publication: Automated protein-DNA interaction screening of Drosophila regulatory elements. Korneel Hens, Jean-Daniel Feuz, Alina Isakova, Antonina Lagovitina, Andreas Massouras, Julien Bryois, Patrick Callaerts, Susan E. Celniker, Bart Deplancke. Nat Methods. 2011 Oct 30;8(12):1065-70. 10.1038/nmeth.1763 PubMed 22037703.
Backbone
  Vector backbone: pDONR221
  Backbone manufacturer: Invitrogen
  Backbone size w/o insert (bp): 2536
  Vector type: Gateway Donor Vector
Growth in bacteria
  Bacterial resistance: Kanamycin, 50 μg/mL
  Growth temperature: 37°C
  Growth strain: DH5alpha
  Copy number: High Copy
Gene/Insert
  Gene/Insert name: CG6990 (alt names: FBgn0039019; HP1c)
  Species: D. melanogaster (fly)
  Insert size (bp): 711
  Entrez Gene: HP1c (a.k.a. Dmel_CG6990, CG6990, Dmel\CG6990, HP1, HP1C, Hp1c, hp1c)
  Cloning method: Gateway Cloning
  Sequencing primers: 5′ M13F; 3′ M13R
Terms and licenses: Academic/Nonprofit Terms; Industry Terms: Not Available to Industry
Depositor comments: Please note that the ORFs in this collection were cloned open-ended (without a stop codon).
How to cite: KHBD00373 was a gift from Bart Deplancke (Addgene plasmid # 34488 ; http://n2t.net/addgene:34488 ; RRID:Addgene_34488)
