[The description below was written by a language model from this plasmid's Addgene catalogue record.]
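Description:
KHBD00373 is a Gateway entry-type clone built on the Invitrogen pDONR221 donor vector backbone (about 2.5 kb without insert), carrying the open reading frame of the Drosophila melanogaster gene CG6990, also known as HP1c (FBgn0039019). It is a high-copy bacterial plasmid propagated in standard E. coli cloning strains and selected with kanamycin. The 711 bp insert was introduced by Gateway recombination cloning, which in a pDONR221-derived clone normally leaves the ORF flanked by attL recombination sites. The record does not include a feature table, so the exact sites and junctions are not documented here. M13 forward and reverse primer sites on either side of the insert are listed for sequence verification.

The plasmid contains no promoter, tag or reporter intended to drive expression of the insert, as it serves as a shuttle from which the coding sequence can be transferred by LR recombination into compatible destination vectors. The depositor notes that ORFs in this collection were cloned open-ended, without a stop codon, which allows in-frame C-terminal fusions once the ORF is moved into a destination vector that supplies a downstream tag or domain, along with a stop codon. The clone belongs to a collection of Drosophila ORFs associated with a study on automated screening of protein–DNA interactions at fly regulatory elements. This suggests the HP1c ORF is meant to be transferred into expression vectors for such interaction assays, although the record does not specify particular destination vectors.
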