>Addgene plasmid #34488 | KHBD00373 | depositor partial sequence | sequence record 41055 | KHBD00373 sequence 711 bps
ATGGTTAAAAACGAGCCCAACTTCGTGGTGGAGCGCATCATGGACAAGCGCATTACCAGCGAAGGCAAGG
TTGAGTACTACATCAAGTGGCGTGGCTACACGTCGGCGGACAACACCTGGGAGCCCGAGGAGAACTGCGA
TTGCCCGAATCTCATCCAGAAATTCGAGGAGTCGCGCGCCAAGTCCAAGAAGCGCGGCGAGAAGAAACCC
AAGTGCGAAGAGATCCAGAAGCTGCGCGGCTACGAGCGCGGCTTGGAGCTGGCCGAGATCGTGGGCGCAA
CGGATGTGACGGGCGACATCAAGTATCTGGTGCGCTGGCAGTTCTGCGACGAGTTCGACTTGGTGCCATC
GGCACAGATCGTGGAGAAGGATCCGCAAATGCTGATTGACTATTTCCAGAAGATGGCACCTTACTCCCGT
CACATTGCGATGCGAATGAAGGGCGTGCCGGAGGAGCTGCGTTTGGCGGCCTCGCGCACCAGTTATCCGC
ACATTAGCAGTGCGCCCGTCGAAGTGCCGCCGGAGGTGGATCAGTCCGCTGAGTTGGCTGGACATCTTGG
TGGAATCGCGCCACAGGTGGACCAGGCGCCGCAGCACCATGCACCCATGGATCTAGCCAATGATACCGAC
GATTTGGCTAGTGTTTCGTACTCGATTCCCGTGCCCGGCGTTGGCGACATTGCCATCGATGTGCCCATGG
CGGAAAATCAA
