>Addgene plasmid #34488 | KHBD00373 | addgene partial sequence | sequence record 42255 | M13-Rev 5'-CAGGAAACAGCTATGACC-3'
ATTTTATTTTGACTGATAGTGACCTGTTCGTTGCAACAAATTGATAAGCAATGCTTTCTTATAATGCCAA
CTTTGTACAAGAAAGTTGGCAATTGATTTTCCGCCATGGGCACATCGATGGCAATGTCGCCAACGCCGGG
CACGGGAATCGAGTACGAAACACTAGCCAAATCGTCGGTATCATTGGCTAGATCCATGGGTGCATGGTGC
TGCGGCGCCTGGTCCACCTGTGGCGCGATTCCACCAAGATGTCCAGCCAACTCAGCGGACTGATCCACCT
CCGGCGGCACTTCGACGGGCGCACTGCTAATGTGCGGATAACTGGTGCGCGAGGCCGCCAAACGCAGCTC
CTCCGGCACGCCCTTCATTCGCATCGCAATGTGACGGGAGTAAGGTGCCATCTTCTGGAAATAGTCAATC
AGCATTTGCGGATCCTTCTCCACGATCTGTGCCGATGGCACCAAGTCGAACTCGTCGCAGAACTGCCAGC
GCACCAGATACTTGATGTCGCCCGTCACATCCGTTGCGCCCACGATCTCGGCCAGCTCCAAGCCGCGCTC
GTAGCCGCGCAGCTTCTGGATCTCTTCGCACTTGGGTTTCTTCTCGCCGCGCTTCTTGGACTTGGCGCGC
GACTCCTCGAATTTCTGGATGAGATTCGGGCAATCGCAGTTCTCCTCGGGCTCCCAGGTG
